Addgene plasmid #160357: pAG372-mito-greenFAST
Purpose: Expresses mito-greenFAST in mammalian cells
Depositing lab: Arnaud Gautier. Publication: Orthogonal fluorescent chemogenetic reporters for multicolor imaging. Tebo AG, Moeyaert B, Thauvin M, Carlon-Andres I, Boken D, Volovitch M, Padilla-Parra S, Dedecker P, Vriz S, Gautier A. Nat Chem Biol. 2020 Aug 10. pii: 10.1038/s41589-020-0611-0. doi: 10.1038/s41589-020-0611-0. PubMed 32778846.
Backbone
  Vector backbone: pIRES
  Vector type: Mammalian Expression
  Selectable markers: Neomycin (select with G418)
Growth in bacteria
  Bacterial resistance: Kanamycin, 50 μg/mL
  Growth temperature: 37°C
  Growth strain: DH5alpha
  Copy number: High Copy
Gene/Insert
  Gene/Insert name: mito-greenFAST
  Species: Synthetic
Terms and licenses: Academic/Nonprofit Terms; Industry Terms: Not Available to Industry
How to cite: pAG372-mito-greenFAST was a gift from Arnaud Gautier (Addgene plasmid # 160357 ; http://n2t.net/addgene:160357 ; RRID:Addgene_160357)
