[The description below was written by a language model from this plasmid's Addgene catalogue record and pLannotate feature annotations shown in this document.]
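Description:
pAG372-mito-greenFAST is a 4,485-nt mammalian expression plasmid that produces a mitochondrially targeted version of the greenFAST chemogenetic fluorescent reporter. The catalogue lists the backbone as pIRES, although no IRES element appears in the feature table. The annotated layout instead shows a single CMV-driven cassette alongside a dual-purpose NeoR/KanR marker. In bacteria the plasmid replicates from a high-copy ColE1/pUC-type origin and is selected with kanamycin. The same aminoglycoside phosphotransferase gene sits downstream of both a bacterial (bla) promoter and the SV40 enhancer/early promoter and is terminated by the HSV TK polyadenylation signal, so it also allows G418 selection of transfected mammalian cells. An f1 origin is present as well. The short ble, bGH poly(A) and large T antigen matches are annotated only as fragments and are probably backbone remnants rather than functional parts.

The payload is transcribed from the human CMV immediate-early enhancer and promoter and ends at an SV40 polyadenylation signal. The open reading frame begins with the mitochondrial presequence of human cytochrome c oxidase subunit VIII, which directs the fusion into mitochondria. This is followed by the FAST domain, which the annotation software labels as Y-FAST, the small tag derived from photoactive yellow protein; the record identifies the insert as the synthetic greenFAST variant. A sequence annotated as a Myc epitope fragment follows and could serve for antibody detection. FAST-type tags are not fluorescent on their own and light up only when they bind a cell-permeant fluorogen added to the cells. The construct is used to label mitochondria in mammalian cells, in the context of orthogonal fluorogenic reporters developed for multicolour imaging.
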