Features (pLannotate 1.2.2; 17 found; start..end, strand, type, name):
      1..304     +  enhancer       CMV enhancer: human cytomegalovirus immediate early enhancer
    305..508     +  promoter       CMV promoter: human cytomegalovirus (CMV) immediate early promoter
    531..553     +  misc_feature   MCS (fragment): multiple cloning site
    567..641     +  CDS            COX8 presequence: mitochondrial presequence of human cytochrome c oxidase subunit VIII (Rizutto et al., 1989)
    666..1040    +  CDS            Y-FAST: small protein tag, derived from photoactive yellow protein, that allows in vivo fluorescent labeling by addition of a cell-permeant fluorogen (Plamont et al., 2016)
   1050..1076    +  CDS            Myc (fragment): Myc (human c-Myc proto-oncogene) epitope tag
   1107..1190    +  CDS            large T antigen (fragment): large T antigen from SV40 (simian virus 40)
   1213..1334    +  polyA_signal   SV40 poly(A) signal: SV40 polyadenylation signal
   1368..1796    -  rep_origin     f1 ori (sequence partly withheld): f1 bacteriophage origin of replication; arrow indicates direction of (+) strand synthesis
   1823..1927    +  promoter       AmpR promoter: bla
   1929..2286    +  promoter       SV40 promoter: SV40 enhancer and early promoter
   2321..3115    +  CDS            NeoR/KanR: aminoglycoside phosphotransferase from Tn5; aph(3')-II (or nptII); confers resistance to neomycin, kanamycin, and G418 (Geneticin®)
   3136..3288    +  CDS            ble (fragment): BLE_KLEPN - Experimental evidence at protein level: Swiss-Prot protein existence level 1. Binding protein with a strong affinity to the bleomycin family of antibiotics. Binds to CL990; an antimitotic-antibiotic compound. From Klebsiella pneumoniae.
   3347..3394    +  polyA_signal   HSV TK poly(A) signal: herpes simplex virus thymidine kinase polyadenylation signal (Cole and Stacy, 1985)
   3485..3501    -  polyA_signal   bGH poly(A) signal (fragment): bovine growth hormone polyadenylation signal
   3723..4311    +  rep_origin     ori: high-copy-number ColE1/pMB1/pBR322/pUC origin of replication
   4426..4485    +  enhancer       CMV enhancer (fragment): human cytomegalovirus immediate early enhancer
>Addgene plasmid #160357 | pAG372-mito-greenFAST | addgene full sequence | sequence record 315342 | Addgene NGS Result
CGTTACATAACTTACGGTAAATGGCCCGCCTGGCTGACCGCCCAACGACCCCCGCCCATTGACGTCAATA
ATGACGTATGTTCCCATAGTAACGCCAATAGGGACTTTCCATTGACGTCAATGGGTGGAGTATTTACGGT
AAACTGCCCACTTGGCAGTACATCAAGTGTATCATATGCCAAGTACGCCCCCTATTGACGTCAATGACGG
TAAATGGCCCGCCTGGCATTATGCCCAGTACATGACCTTATGGGACTTTCCTACTTGGCAGTACATCTAC
GTATTAGTCATCGCTATTACCATGGTGATGCGGTTTTGGCAGTACATCAATGGGCGTGGATAGCGGTTTG
ACTCACGGGGATTTCCAAGTCTCCACCCCATTGACGTCAATGGGAGTTTGTTTTGGCACCAAAATCAACG
GGACTTTCCAAAATGTCGTAACAACTCCGCCCCATTGACGCAAATGGGCGGTAGGCGTGTACGGTGGGAG
GTCTATATAAGCAGAGCTGGTTTAGTGAACCGTCAGATCCGCTAGCGCTACCGGACTCAGATCCGAATTC
GCCACCATGTCCGTCCTGACGCCGCTGCTGCTGCGGGGCTTGACAGGCTCGGCCCGGCGGCTCCCAGTGC
CGCGCGCCAAGATCCATTCGTTGAGATCTGCCACCATGGAGCATGTTGCCTTTGGCAGTGAGGACATCGA
GAACACTCTGGCCAAAATGGACGACGAACAACTGGATGGGTTGGCCTTTGGCGCAATTCAGCTCGATGGT
GACGGGAATATCCTGCAGTACAATGCTGCTGAAGGAGACATCACAGGCAGAGATCCCAAACAGGTGATTG
GGAAGAACTTCTTCAAGGATGTTGCAACTGGAACGGATTCTCCCGAGTTTTACCGCAAATTCAAGGAAGG
CGTAGCGTCAGGGAATCTGAACACCATGTTCGAATGGATGATACCGACAAGCAGGGGACCAACCAAGGTC
AAGGTGCACATGAAGAAAGCCCTTTCCGGTGACAGCTATTGGGTCTTTGTGAAACGGGTGGGATCCGAAC
AAAAGCTTATTTCTGAAGAGGACTTGTAATAGCCCGGGTAAGCGGCCGCGACTCTAGATCATAATCAGCC
ATACCACATTTGTAGAGGTTTTACTTGCTTTAAAAAACCTCCCACACCTCCCCCTGAACCTGAAACATAA
AATGAATGCAATTGTTGTTGTTAACTTGTTTATTGCAGCTTATAATGGTTACAAATAAAGCAATAGCATC
ACAAATTTCACAAATAAAGCATTTTTTTCACTGCATTCTAGTTGTGGTTTGTCCAAACTCATCAATGTAT
CTTAAGGCGTAAATTGTAAGCGTTAATATTTTGTTAAAATTCGCGTTAAATTTTTGTTAAATCAGCTCAT
TTTTTAACCAATAGGCCGAAATCGGCAAAATCCCTTATAAATCAAAAGAATAGACCGAGATAGGGT
[37 nt withheld, positions 1467-1503]
AAAGAACGTGGACTCCAACGTCAAAGG
[49 nt withheld, positions 1531-1579]
T
[91 nt withheld, positions 1581-1671]
G
[124 nt withheld, positions 1673-1796]
CAGGTGGCACTTTTCGGGGAAATGTGCGCGGAACCCCTATTTGTTTATTTTTCTAAATACATTCAAATAT
GTATCCGCTCATGAGACAATAACCCTGATAAATGCTTCAATAATATTGAAAAAGGAAGAGTCCTGAGGCG
GAAAGAACCAGCTGTGGAATGTGTGTCAGTTAGGGTGTGGAAAGTCCCCAGGCTCCCCAGCAGGCAGAAG
TATGCAAAGCATGCATCTCAATTAGTCAGCAACCAGGTGTGGAAAGTCCCCAGGCTCCCCAGCAGGCAGA
AGTATGCAAAGCATGCATCTCAATTAGTCAGCAACCATAGTCCCGCCCCTAACTCCGCCCATCCCGCCCC
TAACTCCGCCCAGTTCCGCCCATTCTCCGCCCCATGGCTGACTAATTTTTTTTATTTATGCAGAGGCCGA
GGCCGCCTCGGCCTCTGAGCTATTCCAGAAGTAGTGAGGAGGCTTTTTTGGAGGCCTAGGCTTTTGCAAA
GATCGATCAAGAGACAGGATGAGGATCGTTTCGCATGATTGAACAAGATGGATTGCACGCAGGTTCTCCG
GCCGCTTGGGTGGAGAGGCTATTCGGCTATGACTGGGCACAACAGACAATCGGCTGCTCTGATGCCGCCG
TGTTCCGGCTGTCAGCGCAGGGGCGCCCGGTTCTTTTTGTCAAGACCGACCTGTCCGGTGCCCTGAATGA
ACTGCAAGACGAGGCAGCGCGGCTATCGTGGCTGGCCACGACGGGCGTTCCTTGCGCAGCTGTGCTCGAC
GTTGTCACTGAAGCGGGAAGGGACTGGCTGCTATTGGGCGAAGTGCCGGGGCAGGATCTCCTGTCATCTC
ACCTTGCTCCTGCCGAGAAAGTATCCATCATGGCTGATGCAATGCGGCGGCTGCATACGCTTGATCCGGC
TACCTGCCCATTCGACCACCAAGCGAAACATCGCATCGAGCGAGCACGTACTCGGATGGAAGCCGGTCTT
GTCGATCAGGATGATCTGGACGAAGAGCATCAGGGGCTCGCGCCAGCCGAACTGTTCGCCAGGCTCAAGG
CGAGCATGCCCGACGGCGAGGATCTCGTCGTGACCCATGGCGATGCCTGCTTGCCGAATATCATGGTGGA
AAATGGCCGCTTTTCTGGATTCATCGACTGTGGCCGGCTGGGTGTGGCGGACCGCTATCAGGACATAGCG
TTGGCTACCCGTGATATTGCTGAAGAGCTTGGCGGCGAATGGGCTGACCGCTTCCTCGTGCTTTACGGTA
TCGCCGCTCCCGATTCGCAGCGCATCGCCTTCTATCGCCTTCTTGACGAGTTCTTCTGAGCGGGACTCTG
GGGTTCGAAATGACCGACCAAGCGACGCCCAACCTGCCATCACGAGATTTCGATTCCACCGCCGCCTTCT
ATGAAAGGTTGGGCTTCGGAATCGTTTTCCGGGACGCCGGCTGGATGATCCTCCAGCGCGGGGATCTCAT
GCTGGAGTTCTTCGCCCACCCTAGGGGGAGGCTAACTGAAACACGGAAGGAGACAATACCGGAAGGAACC
CGCGCTATGACGGCAATAAAAAGACAGAATAAAACGCACGGTGTTGGGTCGTTTGTTCATAAACGCGGGG
TTCGGTCCCAGGGCTGGCACTCTGTCGATACCCCACCGAGACCCCATTGGGGCCAATACGCCCGCGTTTC
TTCCTTTTCCCCACCCCACCCCCCAAGTTCGGGTGAAGGCCCAGGGCTCGCAGCCAACGTCGGGGCGGCA
GGCCCTGCCATAGCCTCAGGTTACTCATATATACTTTAGATTGATTTAAAACTTCATTTTTAATTTAAAA
GGATCTAGGTGAAGATCCTTTTTGATAATCTCATGACCAAAATCCCTTAACGTGAGTTTTCGTTCCACTG
AGCGTCAGACCCCGTAGAAAAGATCAAAGGATCTTCTTGAGATCCTTTTTTTCTGCGCGTAATCTGCTGC
TTGCAAACAAAAAAACCACCGCTACCAGCGGTGGTTTGTTTGCCGGATCAAGAGCTACCAACTCTTTTTC
CGAAGGTAACTGGCTTCAGCAGAGCGCAGATACCAAATACTGTTCTTCTAGTGTAGCCGTAGTTAGGCCA
CCACTTCAAGAACTCTGTAGCACCGCCTACATACCTCGCTCTGCTAATCCTGTTACCAGTGGCTGCTGCC
AGTGGCGATAAGTCGTGTCTTACCGGGTTGGACTCAAGACGATAGTTACCGGATAAGGCGCAGCGGTCGG
GCTGAACGGGGGGTTCGTGCACACAGCCCAGCTTGGAGCGAACGACCTACACCGAACTGAGATACCTACA
GCGTGAGCTATGAGAAAGCGCCACGCTTCCCGAAGGGAGAAAGGCGGACAGGTATCCGGTAAGCGGCAGG
GTCGGAACAGGAGAGCGCACGAGGGAGCTTCCAGGGGGAAACGCCTGGTATCTTTATAGTCCTGTCGGGT
TTCGCCACCTCTGACTTGAGCGTCGATTTTTGTGATGCTCGTCAGGGGGGCGGAGCCTATGGAAAAACGC
CAGCAACGCGGCCTTTTTACGGTTCCTGGCCTTTTGCTGGCCTTTTGCTCACATGTTCTTTCCTGCGTTA
TCCCCTGATTCTGTGGATAACCGTATTACCGCCATGCATTAGTTATTAATAGTAATCAATTACGGGGTCA
TTAGTTCATAGCCCATATATGGAGTTCCG
